Addgene plasmid #74693: pSrpR-S3
Purpose: SrpR-S3 gate
Depositing lab: Christopher Voigt. Depositing organization: Massachusetts Institute of Technology. Publication: Genetic circuit design automation. Nielsen AA, Der BS, Shin J, Vaidyanathan P, Paralanov V, Strychalski EA, Ross D, Densmore D, Voigt CA. Science. 2016 Apr 1;352(6281):aac7341. doi: 10.1126/science.aac7341. PubMed 27034378.
Backbone
  Vector backbone: pAN801
  Backbone manufacturer: Alec Nielsen
  Backbone size w/o insert (bp): 3930
  Total vector size (bp): 5814
  Vector type: Bacterial Expression
Growth in bacteria
  Bacterial resistance: Kanamycin, 50 μg/mL
  Growth temperature: 37°C
  Growth strain: DH5alpha
  Copy number: Low Copy
Gene/Insert
  Gene/Insert name: PTac-RBSS3-SrpR-PSrpR-YFP
  Species: E. coli
  Insert size (bp): 1884
Terms and licenses: Academic/Nonprofit Terms; Industry Terms: Not Available to Industry
How to cite: pSrpR-S3 was a gift from Christopher Voigt (Addgene plasmid # 74693 ; http://n2t.net/addgene:74693 ; RRID:Addgene_74693)
