[The description below was written by a language model from this plasmid's Addgene catalogue record and pLannotate feature annotations shown in this document.]
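Description:
pSrpR-S3 is a bacterial expression plasmid built on the pAN801 backbone for characterising a single transcriptional repressor "gate" in E. coli, one of a set of parts developed for automated genetic circuit design. It replicates from a p15A origin, which is compatible with ColE1-type plasmids; the catalogue lists it as low copy. Selection is with kanamycin through the aph(3')-Ia resistance gene. Short annotated fragments of RSF ori, bom, a tet promoter and a tetracycline efflux gene look like partial sequence matches or backbone remnants rather than functional elements.

The 1.9 kb insert is described as PTac-RBSS3-SrpR-PSrpR-YFP. A tac promoter carrying a symmetric lac operator drives srpR, the Pseudomonas putida repressor, translated from the ribosome binding site variant designated S3. That RBS is named in the record but is not annotated as a separate feature. Downstream, the SrpR-repressible promoter PSrpR controls a yellow fluorescent protein reporter (annotated as EYFP). The annotation software picks this promoter up only as a fragment resembling the J23119 constitutive promoter. A satellite tobacco ringspot virus hammerhead ribozyme lies between the promoter and YFP. Such ribozymes are commonly used as insulators, cleaving the 5' leader so that reporter expression is less dependent on the upstream promoter context.

The plasmid also encodes lacI under its own promoter, followed by tetR. LacI holds the tac promoter off until IPTG is added. IPTG therefore sets the SrpR level, and rising SrpR lowers YFP output, so the construct behaves as a NOT gate. It is suited to measuring the gate's input-output response function.
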