Features (pLannotate 1.2.2; 16 found; start..end, strand, type, name):
      1..23      -  rep_origin     RSF ori (fragment): Plasmids containing the RSF 1030 origin of replication can be propagated in E. coli cells that contain additional plasmids with compatible origins.
     40..66      +  misc_feature   bom (fragment): basis of mobility region from pBR322
    165..220     -  rep_origin     RSF ori (fragment): Plasmids containing the RSF 1030 origin of replication can be propagated in E. coli cells that contain additional plasmids with compatible origins.
    308..852     -  rep_origin     p15A ori: Plasmids containing the medium-copy-number p15A origin of replication can be propagated in E. coli cells that contain a second plasmid with the ColE1 origin.
    941..1756    -  CDS            KanR: aminoglycoside phosphotransferase; aph(3')-Ia; confers resistance to kanamycin in bacteria or G418 (Geneticin®) in eukaryotes
   1878..1906    +  promoter       tac promoter: strong E. coli promoter; hybrid between the trp and lac UV5 promoters
   1912..1931    -  protein_bind   lac operator (symmetric): The lac repressor binds to the lac operator to inhibit transcription in E. coli. This inhibition can be relieved by adding lactose or isopropyl-β-D-thiogalactopyranoside (IPTG). The symmetric lac operator was optimized for tight binding of lac repressor. lac repressor encoded by lacI
   2045..2683    +  CDS            srpR: SRPR_PSEPU - Experimental evidence at protein level: Swiss-Prot protein existence level 1. In conjunction with SrpS represses the srpABC operon. From Pseudomonas putida (Arthrobacter siderocapsulatus).
   2809..2835    +  promoter       J23119(SpeI) promoter (fragment): bacterial promoter (Registry of Standard Biological Parts BBa J23119) modified to end with an SpeI site
   2865..2914    +  misc_RNA       sTRSV HHRz: hammerhead ribozyme from the tobacco ringspot virus satellite RNA (Khvorova et al., 2003)
   2964..3683    +  CDS            EYFP: enhanced YFP mammalian codon-optimized
   3757..3830    +  promoter       lacI promoter (fragment): lacI
   3831..4910    +  CDS            lacI: LACI_ECOLI - Experimental evidence at protein level: Swiss-Prot protein existence level 1. Repressor of the lactose operon. Binds allolactose as an inducer. From Escherichia coli (strain K12).
   4932..5552    +  CDS            tetR: TETR2_ECOLX - Experimental evidence at protein level: Swiss-Prot protein existence level 1. TetR is the repressor of the tetracycline resistance element; its N-terminal region forms a helix-turn-helix structure and binds DNA. Binding of tetracycline to TetR reduces the repressor affinity for the tetracycline resistance gene (tetA) promoter operator sites. From Escherichia coli.
   5648..5666    -  promoter       tet promoter (fragment): E. coli promoter for tetracycline efflux protein gene
   5676..5796    +  CDS            TcR (fragment): tetracycline efflux protein; tet; confers resistance to tetracycline
>Addgene plasmid #74693 | pSrpR-S3 | depositor full sequence | sequence record 141197 | Full plasmid
GCTTCCTCGCTCACTGACTCGCTGCACGAGGCAGACCTCAGCGCTAGCGGAGTGTATACTGGCTTACTAT
GTTGGCACTGATGAGGGTGTCAGTGAAGTGCTTCATGTGGCAGGAGAAAAAAGGCTGCACCGGTGCGTCA
GCAGAATATGTGATACAGGATATATTCCGCTTCCTCGCTCACTGACTCGCTACGCTCGGTCGTTCGACTG
CGGCGAGCGGAAATGGCTTACGAACGGGGCGGAGATTTCCTGGAAGATGCCAGGAAGATACTTAACAGGG
AAGTGAGAGGGCCGCGGCAAAGCCGTTTTTCCATAGGCTCCGCCCCCCTGACAAGCATCACGAAATCTGA
CGCTCAAATCAGTGGTGGCGAAACCCGACAGGACTATAAAGATACCAGGCGTTTCCCCTGGCGGCTCCCT
CGTGCGCTCTCCTGTTCCTGCCTTTCGGTTTACCGGTGTCATTCCGCTGTTATGGCCGCGTTTGTCTCAT
TCCACGCCTGACACTCAGTTCCGGGTAGGCAGTTCGCTCCAAGCTGGACTGTATGCACGAACCCCCCGTT
CAGTCCGACCGCTGCGCCTTATCCGGTAACTATCGTCTTGAGTCCAACCCGGAAAGACATGCAAAAGCAC
CACTGGCAGCAGCCACTGGTAATTGATTTAGAGGAGTTAGTCTTGAAGTCATGCGCCGGTTAAGGCTAAA
CTGAAAGGACAAGTTTTGGTGACTGCGCTCCTCCAAGCCAGTTACCTCGGTTCAAAGAGTTGGTAGCTCA
GAGAACCTTCGAAAAACCGCCCTGCAAGGCGGTTTTTTCGTTTTCAGAGCAAGAGATTACGCGCAGACCA
AAACGATCTCAAGAAGATCATCTTATTAAGGGGTCTGACGCTCAGTGGAACGAAAAATCAATCTAAAGTA
TATATGAGTAAACTTGGTCTGACAGTTACCTTAGAAAAACTCATCGAGCATCAAATGAAACTGCAATTTA
TTCATATCAGGATTATCAATACCATATTTTTGAAAAAGCCGTTTCTGTAATGAAGGAGAAAACTCACCGA
GGCAGTTCCATAGGATGGCAAGATCCTGGTATCGGTCTGCGATTCCGACTCGTCCAACATCAATACAACC
TATTAATTTCCCCTCGTCAAAAATAAGGTTATCAAGTGAGAAATCACCATGAGTGACGACTGAATCCGGT
GAGAATGGCAAAAGCTTATGCATTTCTTTCCAGACTTGTTCAACAGGCCAGCCATTACGCTCGTCATCAA
AATCACTCGCATCAACCAAACCGTTATTCATTCGTGATTGCGCCTGAGCGAGACGAAATACGCGATCGCT
GTTAAAAGGACAATTACAAACAGGAATCGAATGCAACCGGCGCAGGAACACTGCCAGCGCATCAACAATA
TTTTCACCTGAATCAGGATATTCTTCTAATACCTGGAATGCTGTTTTCCCGGGGATCGCAGTGGTGAGTA
ACCATGCATCATCAGGAGTACGGATAAAATGCTTGATGGTCGGAAGAGGCATAAATTCCGTCAGCCAGTT
TAGTCTGACCATCTCATCTGTAACATCATTGGCAACGCTACCTTTGCCATGTTTCAGAAACAACTCTGGC
GCATCGGGCTTCCCATACAATCGATAGATTGTCGCACCTGATTGCCCGACATTATCGCGAGCCCATTTAT
ACCCATATAAATCAGCATCCATGTTGGAATTTAATCGCGGCCTCGAGCAAGACGTTTCCCGTTGAATATG
GCTCATAACACCCCTTGTATTACTGTTTATGTAAGCAGACAGTTTTATTGTTCATGATGATATATTTTTA
TCTTGTGCAATGTACATCAGAGATTTTGAGACACAAGGAGAACGATCGTTGGCTGTGTTGACAATTAATC
ATCGGCTCGTATAATGTGTGGAATTGTGAGCGCTCACAATTAGCGCTCAACGGGTGTGCTTCCCGTTCTG
ATGAGTCCGTGAGGACGAAAGCGCCTCTACAAATAATTTTGTTTAAGAGTCTATGGACTATGTTTTCACA
AAGGAAGTACCAGGATGGCACGTAAAACCGCAGCAGAAGCAGAAGAAACCCGTCAGCGTATTATTGATGC
AGCACTGGAAGTTTTTGTTGCACAGGGTGTTAGTGATGCAACCCTGGATCAGATTGCACGTAAAGCCGGT
GTTACCCGTGGTGCAGTTTATTGGCATTTTAATGGTAAACTGGAAGTTCTGCAGGCAGTTCTGGCAAGCC
GTCAGCATCCGCTGGAACTGGATTTTACACCGGATCTGGGTATTGAACGTAGCTGGGAAGCAGTTGTTGT
TGCAATGCTGGATGCAGTTCATAGTCCGCAGAGCAAACAGTTTAGCGAAATTCTGATTTATCAGGGTCTG
GATGAAAGCGGTCTGATTCATAATCGTATGGTTCAGGCAAGCGATCGTTTTCTGCAGTATATTCATCAGG
TTCTGCGTCATGCAGTTACCCAGGGTGAACTGCCGATTAATCTGGATCTGCAGACCAGCATTGGTGTTTT
TAAAGGTCTGATTACCGGTCTGCTGTATGAAGGTCTGCGTAGCAAAGATCAGCAGGCACAGATTATCAAA
GTTGCACTGGGTAGCTTTTGGGCACTGCTGCGTGAACCGCCTCGTTTTCTGCTGTGTGAAGAAGCACAGA
TTAAACAGGTGAAATCCTTCGAATAATTCAGCCAAAAAACTTAAGACCGCCGGTCTTGTCCACTACCTTG
CAGTAATGCGGTGGACAGGATCGGCGGTTTTCTTTTCTCTTCTCAATACTTCTATGATTGGTCCAGATTC
GTTACCAATTGACAGCTAGCTCAGTCCTAGGTATATACATACATGCTTGTTTGTTTGTAAACAGCTGTCA
CCGGATGTGCTTTCCGGTCTGATGAGTCCGTGAGGACGAAACAGCCTCTACAAATAATTTTGTTTAATAC
TAGAGAAAGAGGGGAAATACTAGATGGTGAGCAAGGGCGAGGAGCTGTTCACCGGGGTGGTGCCCATCCT
GGTCGAGCTGGACGGCGACGTAAACGGCCACAAGTTCAGCGTGTCCGGCGAGGGCGAGGGCGATGCCACC
TACGGCAAGCTGACCCTGAAGTTCATCTGCACCACAGGCAAGCTGCCCGTGCCCTGGCCCACCCTCGTGA
CCACCTTCGGCTACGGCCTGCAATGCTTCGCCCGCTACCCCGACCACATGAAGCTGCACGACTTCTTCAA
GTCCGCCATGCCCGAAGGCTACGTCCAGGAGCGCACCATCTTCTTCAAGGACGACGGCAACTACAAGACC
CGCGCCGAGGTGAAGTTCGAGGGCGACACCCTGGTGAACCGCATCGAGCTGAAGGGCATCGACTTCAAGG
AGGACGGCAACATCCTGGGGCACAAGCTGGAGTACAACTACAACAGCCACAACGTCTATATCATGGCCGA
CAAGCAGAAGAACGGCATCAAGGTGAACTTCAAGATCCGCCACAACATCGAGGACGGCAGCGTGCAGCTC
GCCGACCACTACCAGCAGAACACCCCAATCGGCGACGGCCCCGTGCTGCTGCCCGACAACCACTACCTTA
GCTACCAGTCCGCCCTGAGCAAAGACCCCAACGAGAAGCGCGATCACATGGTCCTGCTGGAGTTCGTGAC
CGCCGCCGGGATCACTCTCGGCATGGACGAGCTGTACAAGTAACTCGGTACCAAATTCCAGAAAAGAGGC
CTCCCGAAAGGGGGGCCTTTTTTCGTTTTGGTCCAATGGCGGCGCGCCATCGAATGGCGCAAAACCTTTC
GCGGTATGGCATGATAGCGCCCGGAAGAGAGTCAATTCAGGGTGGTGAATATGAAACCAGTAACGTTATA
CGATGTCGCAGAGTATGCCGGTGTCTCTTATCAGACCGTTTCCCGCGTGGTGAACCAGGCCAGCCACGTT
TCTGCGAAAACGCGGGAAAAAGTGGAAGCGGCGATGGCGGAGCTGAATTACATTCCCAACCGCGTGGCAC
AACAACTGGCGGGCAAACAGTCGTTGCTGATTGGCGTTGCCACCTCCAGTCTGGCCCTGCACGCGCCGTC
GCAAATTGTCGCGGCGATTAAATCTCGCGCCGATCAACTGGGTGCCAGCGTGGTGGTGTCGATGGTAGAA
CGAAGCGGCGTCGAAGCCTGTAAAGCGGCGGTGCACAATCTTCTCGCGCAACGCGTCAGTGGGCTGATCA
TTAACTATCCGCTGGATGACCAGGATGCCATTGCTGTGGAAGCTGCCTGCACTAATGTTCCGGCGTTATT
TCTTGATGTCTCTGACCAGACACCCATCAACAGTATTATTTTCTCCCATGAGGACGGTACGCGACTGGGC
GTGGAGCATCTGGTCGCATTGGGTCACCAGCAAATCGCGCTGTTAGCGGGCCCATTAAGTTCTGTCTCGG
CGCGTCTGCGTCTGGCTGGCTGGCATAAATATCTCACTCGCAATCAAATTCAGCCGATAGCGGAACGGGA
AGGCGACTGGAGTGCCATGTCCGGTTTTCAACAAACCATGCAAATGCTGAATGAGGGCATCGTTCCCACT
GCGATGCTGGTTGCCAACGATCAGATGGCGCTGGGCGCAATGCGCGCCATTACCGAGTCCGGGCTGCGCG
TTGGTGCGGATATCTCGGTAGTGGGATACGACGATACCGAAGATAGCTCATGTTATATCCCGCCGTTAAC
CACCATCAAACAGGATTTTCGCCTGCTGGGGCAAACCAGCGTGGACCGCTTGCTGCAACTCTCTCAGGGC
CAGGCGGTGAAGGGCAATCAGCTGTTGCCAGTCTCACTGGTGAAAAGAAAAACCACCCTGGCGCCCAATA
CGCAAACCGCCTCTCCCCGCGCGTTGGCCGATTCATTAATGCAGCTGGCACGACAGGTTTCCCGACTGGA
AAGCGGGCAGTGATAATCCAGGAGGAAAAAAATGTCCAGATTAGATAAAAGTAAAGTGATTAACAGCGCA
TTAGAGCTGCTTAATGAGGTCGGAATCGAAGGTTTAACAACCCGTAAACTCGCCCAGAAGCTAGGTGTAG
AGCAGCCTACATTGTATTGGCATGTAAAAAATAAGCGGGCTTTGCTCGACGCCTTAGCCATTGAGATGTT
AGATAGGCACCATACTCACTTTTGCCCTTTAGAAGGGGAAAGCTGGCAAGATTTTTTACGTAATAACGCT
AAAAGTTTTAGATGTGCTTTACTAAGTCATCGCGATGGAGCAAAAGTACATTTAGGTACACGGCCTACAG
AAAAACAGTATGAAACTCTCGAAAATCAATTAGCCTTTTTATGCCAACAAGGTTTTTCACTAGAGAATGC
ATTATATGCACTCAGCGCTGTGGGGCATTTTACTTTAGGTTGCGTATTGGAAGATCAAGAGCATCAAGTC
GCTAAAGAAGAAAGGGAAACACCTACTACTGATAGTATGCCGCCATTATTACGACAAGCTATCGAATTAT
TTGATCACCAAGGTGCAGAGCCAGCCTTCTTATTCGGCCTTGAATTGATCATATGCGGATTAGAAAAACA
ACTTAAATGTGAAAGTGGGTCCTAATAATTGGTAACGAATCAGACAATTGACGGCTCGAGGGAGTAGCAT
AGGGTTTGCAGAATCCCTGCTTCGTCCATTTGACAGGCACATTATGCATCGATGATAAGCTGTCAAACAT
GAGCAGATCCTCTACGCCGGACGCATCGTGGCCGGCATCACCGGCGCCACAGGTGCGGTTGCTGGCGCCT
ATATCGCCGACATCACCGATGGGGAAGATCGGGCTCGCCACTTCGGGCTCATGAGCAAATATTTTATCTG
AGGT
