>Addgene plasmid #74693 | pSrpR-S3 | addgene partial sequence | sequence record 142665 | pTac-F 5'-cggctcgtataatgtgtgga-3'
TTCTGATGAGTCCGTGAGGACGAAAGCGCCTCTACAAATAATTTTGTTTAAGAGTCTATGGACTATGTTT
TCACAAAGGAAGTACCAGGATGGCACGTAAAACCGCAGCAGAAGCAGAAGAAACCCGTCAGCGTATTATT
GATGCAGCACTGGAAGTTTTTGTTGCACAGGGTGTTAGTGATGCAACCCTGGATCAGATTGCACGTAAAG
CCGGTGTTACCCGTGGTGCAGTTTATTGGCATTTTAATGGTAAACTGGAAGTTCTGCAGGCAGTTCTGGC
AAGCCGTCAGCATCCGCTGGAACTGGATTTTACACCGGATCTGGGTATTGAACGTAGCTGGGAAGCAGTT
GTTGTTGCAATGCTGGATGCAGTTCATAGTCCGCAGAGCAAACAGTTTAGCGAAATTCTGATTTATCAGG
GTCTGGATGAAAGCGGTCTGATTCATAATCGTATGGTTCAGGCAAGCGATCGTTTTCTGCAGTATATTCA
TCAGGTTCTGCGTCATGCAGTTACCCAGGGTGAACTGCCGATTAATCTGGATCTGCAGACCAGCATTGGT
GTTTTTAAAGGTCTGATTACCGGTCTGCTGTATGAAGGTCTGCGTAGCAAAGATCAGCAGGCACAGATTA
TCAAAGTTGCACTGG
