>Addgene plasmid #74693 | pSrpR-S3 | addgene partial sequence | sequence record 142737 | EGFP-N 5'-CGTCGCCGTCCAGCTCGACCAG-3'
CCATCTAGTATTTCCCCTCTTTCTCTAGTATTAAACAAAATTATTTGTAGAGGCTGTTTCGTCCTCACGG
ACTCATCAGACCGGAAAGCACATCCGGTGACAGCTGTTTACAAACAAACAAGCATGTATGTATATACCTA
GGACTGAGCTAGCTGTCAATTGGTAACGAATCTGGACCAATCATAGAAGTATTGAGAAGAGAAAAGAAAA
CCGCCGATCCTGTCCACCGCATTACTGCAAGGTAGTGGACAAGACCGGCGGTCTTAAGTTTTTTGGCTGA
ATTATTCGAAGGATTTCACCTGTTTAATCTGTGCTTCTTCACACAGCAGAAAACGAGGCGGTTCACGCAG
CAGTGCCCAAAAGCTACCCAGTGCAACTTTGATAATCTGTGCCTGCTGATCTTTGCTACGCAGACCTTCA
TACAGCAGACCGGTAATCAGACCTTTAAAAACACCAATGCTGGTCTGCAGATCCAGATTAATCGGCAGTT
CACCCTGGGTAACTGCATGACGCAGAACCTGATGAATATACTGCAGAAAACGATCGCTTGCCTGAACCAT
ACGATTATGAATCAGACCGCTTTCATCCAGACCCTGATAAATCAGAATTTCGCTAAACTGTTTGCTCTGC
GGACTATGAACTGCATCCAGCATTGCAACAACAACTGCTTCCCAGCTACGTTCAATACCCAGATCCGGTG
TAAAATCCAGTTCCAGCGGATGCTGACGGCTTGCCAGAACTGCCTGCAGAACTTCCAGTTTACCATTAA
